>Addgene plasmid #108867 | pET29b Tau Cys | addgene full sequence | sequence record 209739 | Addgene NGS Result
CAAGGAGATGGCGCCCAACAGTCCCCCGGCCACGGGGCCTGCCACCATACCCACGCCGAAACAAGCGCTC
ATGAGCCCGAAGTGGCGAGCCCGATCTTCCCCATCGGTGATGTCGGCGATATAGGCGCCAGCAACCGCAC
CTGTGGCGCCGGTGATGCCGGCCACGATGCGTCCGGCGTAGAGGATCGAGATCGATCTCGATCCCGCGAA
ATTAATACGACTCACTATAGGGGAATTGTGAGCGGATAACAATTCCCCTCTAGAAATAATTTTGTTTAAC
TTTAAGAAGGAGATATACATATGGCTGAGCCCCGCCAGGAGTTCGAAGTGATGGAAGATCACGCTGGGAC
GTACGGGTTGGGGGACAGGAAAGATCAGGGGGGCTACACCATGCACCAAGACCAAGAGGGTGACACGGAC
GCTGGCCTGAAAGAATCTCCCCTGCAGACCCCCACTGAGGACGGATCTGAGGAACCGGGCTCTGAAACCT
CTGATGCTAAGAGCACTCCAACAGCGGAAGATGTGACAGCACCCTTAGTGGATGAGGGAGCTCCCGGCAA
GCAGGCTGCCGCGCAGCCCCACACGGAGATCCCAGAAGGAACCACAGCTGAAGAAGCAGGCATTGGAGAC
ACCCCCAGCCTGGAAGACGAAGCTGCTGGTCACGTGACCCAAGCTCGCATGGTCAGTAAAAGCAAAGACG
GGACTGGAAGCGATGACAAAAAAGCCAAGGGGGCTGATGGTAAAACGAAGATCGCCACACCGCGGGGAGC
AGCCCCTCCAGGCCAGAAGGGCCAGGCCAACGCCACCAGGATTCCAGCAAAAACCCCGCCCGCTCCAAAG
ACACCACCCAGCTCTGGTGAACCTCCAAAATCAGGGGATCGCAGCGGCTACAGCAGCCCCGGCTCCCCAG
GCACTCCCGGCAGCCGCTCCCGCACCCCGTCCCTTCCAACCCCACCCACCCGGGAGCCCAAGAAGGTGGC
AGTGGTCCGTACTCCACCCAAGTCGCCGTCTTCCGCCAAGAGCCGCCTGCAGACAGCCCCCGTGCCCATG
CCAGACCTGAAGAATGTCAAGTCCAAGTGCGGCTCCACTGAGAACCTGAAGCACCAGCCGGGAGGCGGGA
AGGTGCAGATAATTAATAAGAAGCTGGATCTTAGCAACGTCCAGTCCAAGGCGGGCTCAAAGGATAATAT
CAAACACGTCCCGGGAGGCGGCAGTGTGCAAATAGTCTACAAACCAGTTGACCTGAGCAAGGTGACCTCC
AAGGCAGGCTCATTAGGCAACATCCATCATAAACCAGGAGGTGGCCAGGTGGAAGTAAAATCTGAGAAGC
TTGACTTCAAGGACAGAGTCCAGTCGAAGATTGGGTCCCTGGACAATATCACCCACGTCCCTGGCGGAGG
AAATAAAAAGATTGAAACCCACAAGCTGACCTTCCGCGAGAACGCCAAAGCCAAGACAGACCACGGGGCG
GAGATCGTGTACAAGTCGCCAGTGGTGTCTGGGGACACGTCTCCACGGCATCTCAGCAATGTCTCCTCCA
CCGGCAGCATCGACATGGTAGACTCGCCCCAGCTCGCCACGCTAGCTGACGAGGTGTCTGCCTCCCTGGC
CAAGCAGGGTTTGTGATCAGGCCCCTGGGGCGGTCAATAATTGTGGAGAGGAGAGAATGAGAGAGTGTGG
AAAAAAAAAGAATAATGACCCGGCCCCCGCCCTCTGCCCCCAGCTGCTCCTCGCAGTTCGGGAATTAGCT
AAGAAGGAGATATAGGATCCGAATTCGAGCTCCGTCGACAAGCTTGCGGCCGCACTCGAGCACCACCACC
ACCACCACTGAGATCCGGCTGCTAACAAAGCCCGAAAGGAAGCTGAGTTGGCTGCTGCCACCGCTGAGCA
ATAACTAGCATAACCCCTTGGGGCCTCTAAACGGGTCTTGAGGGGTTTTTTGCTGAAAGGAGGAACTATA
TCCGGATTGGCGAATGGG
[124 nt withheld, positions 1979-2102]
C
[91 nt withheld, positions 2104-2194]
A
[49 nt withheld, positions 2196-2244]
CCTTTGACGTTGGAGTCCACGTTCTTT
[37 nt withheld, positions 2272-2308]
ACCCTATCTCGGTCTATTATTTTGATTTATAAGGGATTTTGCCGATTTCGGCCTATTGGTTAAAAAATGA
GCTGATTTAACAAAAATTTAACGCGAATTTTAACAAAATATTAACGCTTACAATTTAGGTGGCACTTTTC
GGGGAAATGTGCGCGGAACCCCTATTTGTTTATTTTTCTAAATACATTCAAATATGTATCCGCTCATGAA
TTAATTCTTAGAAAAACTCATCGAGCATCAAATGAAACTGCAATTTATTCATATCAGGATTATCAATACC
ATATTTTTGAAAAAGCCGTTTCTGTAATGAAGGAGAAAACTCACCGAGGCAGTTCCATAGGATGGCAAGA
TCCTGGTATCGGTCTGCGATTCCGACTCGTCCAACATCAATACAACCTATTAATTTCCCCTCGTCAAAAA
TAAGGTTATCAAGTGAGAAATCACCATGAGTGACGACTGAATCCGGTGAGAATGGCAAAAGTTTATGCAT
TTCTTTCCAGACTTGTTCAACAGGCCAGCCATTACGCTCGTCATCAAAATCACTCGCATCAACCAAACCG
TTATTCATTCGTGATTGCGCCTGAGCGAGACGAAATACGCGATCGCTGTTAAAAGGACAATTACAAACAG
GAATCGAATGCAACCGGCGCAGGAACACTGCCAGCGCATCAACAATATTTTCACCTGAATCAGGATATTC
TTCTAATACCTGGAATGCTGTTTTCCCGGGGATCGCAGTGGTGAGTAACCATGCATCATCAGGAGTACGG
ATAAAATGCTTGATGGTCGGAAGAGGCATAAATTCCGTCAGCCAGTTTAGTCTGACCATCTCATCTGTAA
CATCATTGGCAACGCTACCTTTGCCATGTTTCAGAAACAACTCTGGCGCATCGGGCTTCCCATACAATCG
ATAGATTGTCGCACCTGATTGCCCGACATTATCGCGAGCCCATTTATACCCATATAAATCAGCATCCATG
TTGGAATTTAATCGCGGCCTAGAGCAAGACGTTTCCCGTTGAATATGGCTCATAACACCCCTTGTATTAC
TGTTTATGTAAGCAGACAGTTTTATTGTTCATGACCAAAATCCCTTAACGTGAGTTTTCGTTCCACTGAG
CGTCAGACCCCGTAGAAAAGATCAAAGGATCTTCTTGAGATCCTTTTTTTCTGCGCGTAATCTGCTGCTT
GCAAACAAAAAAACCACCGCTACCAGCGGTGGTTTGTTTGCCGGATCAAGAGCTACCAACTCTTTTTCCG
AAGGTAACTGGCTTCAGCAGAGCGCAGATACCAAATACTGTCCTTCTAGTGTAGCCGTAGTTAGGCCACC
ACTTCAAGAACTCTGTAGCACCGCCTACATACCTCGCTCTGCTAATCCTGTTACCAGTGGCTGCTGCCAG
TGGCGATAAGTCGTGTCTTACCGGGTTGGACTCAAGACGATAGTTACCGGATAAGGCGCAGCGGTCGGGC
TGAACGGGGGGTTCGTGCACACAGCCCAGCTTGGAGCGAACGACCTACACCGAACTGAGATACCTACAGC
GTGAGCTATGAGAAAGCGCCACGCTTCCCGAAGGGAGAAAGGCGGACAGGTATCCGGTAAGCGGCAGGGT
CGGAACAGGAGAGCGCACGAGGGAGCTTCCAGGGGGAAACGCCTGGTATCTTTATAGTCCTGTCGGGTTT
CGCCACCTCTGACTTGAGCGTCGATTTTTGTGATGCTCGTCAGGGGGGCGGAGCCTATGGAAAAACGCCA
GCAACGCGGCCTTTTTACGGTTCCTGGCCTTTTGCTGGCCTTTTGCTCACATGTTCTTTCCTGCGTTATC
CCCTGATTCTGTGGATAACCGTATTACCGCCTTTGAGTGAGCTGATACCGCTCGCCGCAGCCGAACGACC
GAGCGCAGCGAGTCAGTGAGCGAGGAAGCGGAAGAGCGCCTGATGCGGTATTTTCTCCTTACGCATCTGT
GCGGTATTTCACACCGCAATGGTGCACTCTCAGTACAATCTGCTCTGATGCCGCATAGTTAAGCCAGTAT
ACACTCCGCTATCGCTACGTGACTGGGTCATGGCTGCGCCCCGACACCCGCCAACACCCGCTGACGCGCC
CTGACGGGCTTGTCTGCTCCCGGCATCCGCTTACAGACAAGCTGTGACCGTCTCCGGGAGCTGCATGTGT
CAGAGGTTTTCACCGTCATCACCGAAACGCGCGAGGCAGCTGCGGTAAAGCTCATCAGCGTGGTCGTGAA
GCGATTCACAGATGTCTGCCTGTTCATCCGCGTCCAGCTCGTTGAGTTTCTCCAGAAGCGTTAATGTCTG
GCTTCTGATAAAGCGGGCCATGTTAAGGGCGGTTTTTTCCTGTTTGGTCACTGATGCCTCCGTGTAAGGG
GGATTTCTGTTCATGGGGGTAATGATACCGATGAAACGAGAGAGGATGCTCACGATACGGGTTACTGATG
ATGAACATGCCCGGTTACTGGAACGTTGTGAGGGTAAACAACTGGCGGTATGGATGCGGCGGGACCAGAG
AAAAATCACTCAGGGTCAATGCCAGCGCTTCGTTAATACAGATGTAGGTGTTCCACAGGGTAGCCAGCAG
CATCCTGCGATGCAGATCCGGAACATAATGGTGCAGGGCGCTGACTTCCGCGTTTCCAGACTTTACGAAA
CACGGAAACCGAAGACCATTCATGTTGTTGCTCAGGTCGCAGACGTTTTGCAGCAGCAGTCGCTTCACGT
TCGCTCGCGTATCGGTGATTCATTCTGCTAACCAGTAAGGCAACCCCGCCAGCCTAGCCGGGTCCTCAAC
GACAGGAGCACGATCATGCGCACCCGTGGGGCCGCCATGCCGGCGATAATGGCCTGCTTCTCGCCGAAAC
GTTTGGTGGCGGGACCAGTGACGAAGGCTTGAGCGAGGGCGTGCAAGATTCCGAATACCGCAAGCGACAG
GCCGATCATCGTCGCGCTCCAGCGAAAGCGGTCCTCGCCGAAAATGACCCAGAGCGCTGCCGGCACCTGT
CCTACGAGTTGCATGATAAAGAAGACAGTCATAAGTGCGGCGACGATAGTCATGCCCCGCGCCCACCGGA
AGGAGCTGACTGGGTTGAAGGCTCTCAAGGGCATCGGTCGAGATCCCGGTGCCTAATGAGTGAGCTAACT
TACATTAATTGCGTTGCGCTCACTGCCCGCTTTCCAGTCGGGAAACCTGTCGTGCCAGCTGCATTAATGA
ATCGGCCAACGCGCGGGGAGAGGCGGTTTGCGTATTGGGCGCCAGGGTGGTTTTTCTTTTCACCAGTGAG
ACGGGCAACAGCTGATTGCCCTTCACCGCCTGGCCCTGAGAGAGTTGCAGCAAGCGGTCCACGCTGGTTT
GCCCCAGCAGGCGAAAATCCTGTTTGATGGTGGTTAACGGCGGGATATAACATGAGCTGTCTTCGGTATC
GTCGTATCCCACTACCGAGATGTCCGCACCAACGCGCAGCCCGGACTCGGTAATGGCGCGCATTGCGCCC
AGCGCCATCTGATCGTTGGCAACCAGCATCGCAGTGGGAACGATGCCCTCATTCAGCATTTGCATGGTTT
GTTGAAAACCGGACATGGCACTCCAGTCGCCTTCCCGTTCCGCTATCGGCTGAATTTGATTGCGAGTGAG
ATATTTATGCCAGCCAGCCAGACGCAGACGCGCCGAGACAGAACTTAATGGGCCCGCTAACAGCGCGATT
TGCTGGTGACCCAATGCGACCAGATGCTCCACGCCCAGTCGCGTACCGTCTTCATGGGAGAAAATAATAC
TGTTGATGGGTGTCTGGTCAGAGACATCAAGAAATAACGCCGGAACATTAGTGCAGGCAGCTTCCACAGC
AATGGCATCCTGGTCATCCAGCGGATAGTTAATGATCAGCCCACTGACGCGTTGCGCGAGAAGATTGTGC
ACCGCCGCTTTACAGGCTTCGACGCCGCTTCGTTCTACCATCGACACCACCACGCTGGCACCCAGTTGAT
CGGCGCGAGATTTAATCGCCGCGACAATTTGCGACGGCGCGTGCAGGGCCAGACTGGAGGTGGCAACGCC
AATCAGCAACGACTGTTTGCCCGCCAGTTGTTGTGCCACGCGGTTGGGAATGTAATTCAGCTCCGCCATC
GCCGCTTCCACTTTTTCCCGCGTTTTCGCAGAAACGTGGCTGGCCTGGTTCACCACGCGGGAAACGGTCT
GATAAGAGACACCGGCATACTCTGCGACATCGTATAACGTTACTGGTTTCACATTCACCACCCTGAATTG
ACTCTCTTCCGGGCGCTATCATGCCATACCGCGAAAGGTTTTGCGCCATTCGATGGTGTCCGGGATCTCG
ACGCTCTCCCTTATGCGACTCCTGCATTAGGAAGCAGCCCAGTAGTAGGTTGAGGCCGTTGAGCACCGCC
GCCGCAAGGAATGGTGCATG
Features (pLannotate 1.2.2; 19 found; start..end, strand, type, name):
    213..231     +  promoter       T7 promoter: promoter for bacteriophage T7 RNA polymerase
    232..256     +  protein_bind   lac operator: The lac repressor binds to the lac operator to inhibit transcription in E. coli. This inhibition can be relieved by adding lactose or isopropyl-β-D-thiogalactopyranoside (IPTG). lac repressor encoded by lacI
    271..293     +  RBS            RBS: efficient ribosome binding site from bacteriophage T7 gene 10 (Olins and Rangwala, 1989)
    301..1623    +  CDS            MAPT: TAU_SPECI - Experimental evidence at protein level: Swiss-Prot protein existence level 1. Promotes microtubule assembly and stability, and might be involved in the establishment and maintenance of neuronal polarity. The C-terminus binds axonal microtubules while the N-terminus binds neural plasma membrane components, suggesting that tau functions as a linker protein between both. Axonal polarity is predetermined by tau localization (in the neuronal cell) in the domain of the cell body defined by the centrosome. The short isoforms allow plasticity of the cytoskeleton whereas the longer isoforms
   1811..1828    +  CDS            9xHis (fragment): 9xHis affinity tag
   1838..1887    +  CDS            SET1 (fragment): solubility-enhancement tag derived from T7 phage gene 10B
   1895..1942    +  terminator     T7 terminator: transcription terminator for bacteriophage T7 RNA polymerase
   1979..2434    +  rep_origin     f1 ori (sequence partly withheld): f1 bacteriophage origin of replication; arrow indicates direction of (+) strand synthesis
   2460..2517    +  promoter       AmpR promoter (fragment): bla
   2526..3341    -  CDS            KanR: aminoglycoside phosphotransferase; aph(3')-Ia; confers resistance to kanamycin in bacteria or G418 (Geneticin®) in eukaryotes
   3463..4051    +  rep_origin     ori: high-copy-number ColE1/pMB1/pBR322/pUC origin of replication
   4237..4376    -  misc_feature   bom: basis of mobility region from pBR322
   4478..4669    -  CDS            rop: Rop protein, which maintains plasmids at low copy number; rop
   4686..5066    +  CDS            YPB1_ECOLX: Protein predicted: Swiss-Prot protein existence level 4. From Escherichia coli.
   5138..5429    -  CDS            TcR (fragment): tetracycline efflux protein; tet; confers resistance to tetracycline
   5444..5465    -  protein_bind   CAP binding site: CAP binding activates transcription in the presence of cAMP. E. coli catabolite activator protein
   5478..6560    -  CDS            lacI: lac repressor; lacI; The lac repressor binds to the lac operator to inhibit transcription in E. coli. This inhibition can be relieved by adding lactose or isopropyl-β-D-thiogalactopyranoside (IPTG).
   6561..6638    -  promoter       lacI promoter: lacI
   6646..187     -  CDS            TcR (fragment) (across the origin): tetracycline efflux protein; tet; confers resistance to tetracycline
