[The description below was written by a language model from this plasmid's Addgene catalogue record and pLannotate feature annotations shown in this document.]
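Description:
pET29b Tau Cys is a bacterial expression plasmid built on the pET29b backbone for producing a cysteine-engineered form of full-length human Tau (MAPT, the T40 / transcript variant 2 isoform) in E. coli. It was derived from an earlier pET29b Tau plasmid by introducing three substitutions: I260C, C291A and C322A. The two alanine changes remove the listed native cysteines, while I260C adds a new one, giving the protein a defined thiol position for conjugation to maleimide-functionalised dyes.

The Tau coding sequence, cloned between NdeI and EcoRI sites, sits downstream of a T7 promoter with an adjacent lac operator and the phage T7 gene 10 ribosome binding site, and is followed by a T7 terminator. The plasmid-borne lacI gene supplies repressor, so expression depends on a host providing T7 RNA polymerase and is induced with IPTG. The annotated MAPT open reading frame ends well upstream of the vector's His-tag fragment. The gap suggests the protein may be expressed untagged, but the record does not state this.

Selection is by kanamycin resistance (aph(3')-Ia). Replication relies on a ColE1/pBR322-type origin accompanied by the bom and rop elements. The catalogue lists the plasmid as high copy, although rop normally restrains copy number. An f1 origin is also present, and the short tetracycline-resistance fragments are annotated backbone remnants. The sequenced record is 6,738 nt, close to the figure the catalogue gives as the backbone size without insert, so that figure probably describes the whole plasmid. The construct is suited to preparing recombinant, site-specifically labelled Tau, for example for fluorescence-based work.
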