Addgene plasmid #108867: pET29b Tau Cys
Purpose: Expresses human Tau with a mutated cysteine
Depositing lab: Gabriele Kaminski Schierle. Depositing organization: University of Cambridge.
Backbone
  Vector backbone: pET29b
  Backbone manufacturer: EMB Biosciences
  Backbone size w/o insert (bp): 6742
  Modifications to backbone: Addgene plasmid #16316 mutated at I260C C291A C322A to allow maleimide dye labelling.
  Vector type: Bacterial Expression
Growth in bacteria
  Bacterial resistance: Kanamycin, 50 μg/mL
  Growth temperature: 37°C
  Growth strain: DH5alpha
  Copy number: High Copy
Gene/Insert
  Gene/Insert name: Tau (alt names: Tau T40; tau transcript varient 2)
  Species: H. sapiens (human)
  Insert size (bp): 1400
  Mutation: I260C C291A C322A to allow maleimide dye labelling
  Entrez Gene: MAPT (a.k.a. DDPAC, FTD1, FTDP-17, MAPTL, MSTD, MTBT1, MTBT2, PPND, PPP1R103, TAU, Tau-PHF6, tau-40)
  Promoter: T7
  Cloning method: Restriction Enzyme; 5′ cloning site NdeI (unknown if destroyed); 3′ cloning site EcoRI (unknown if destroyed)
  Sequencing primers: 5′ T7F
Terms and licenses: Academic/Nonprofit Terms; Industry Terms: Not Available to Industry
How to cite: pET29b Tau Cys was a gift from Gabriele Kaminski Schierle (Addgene plasmid # 108867 ; http://n2t.net/addgene:108867 ; RRID:Addgene_108867)
