>Addgene plasmid #108867 | pET29b Tau Cys | depositor partial sequence | sequence record 209738 | Tau I260C C291A C322A partial ORF
TTCGGGCTTTGTTAGCAGCCGGATCTCAGTGGTGGTGGTGGTGGTGCTCGAGTGCGGCCGCAAGCTTGTC
GACGGAGCTCGAATTCGGATCCTATATCTCCTTCTTAGCTAATTCCCGAACTGCGAGGAGCAGCTGGGGG
CAGAGGGCGGGGGCCGGGTCATTATTCTTTTTTTTTCCACACTCTCTCATTCTCTCCTCTCCACAATTAT
TGACCGCCCCAGGGGCCTGATCACAAACCCTGCTTGGCCAGGGAGGCAGACACCTCGTCAGCTAGCGTGG
CGAGCTGGGGCGAGTCTACCATGTCGATGCTGCCGGTGGAGGAGACATTGCTGAGATGCCGTGGAGACGT
GTCCCCAGACACCACTGGCGACTTGTACACGATCTCCGCCCCGTGGTCTGTCTTGGCTTTGGCGTTCTCG
CGGAAGGTCAGCTTGTGGGTTTCAATCTTTTTATTTCCTCCGCCAGGGACGTGGGTGATATTGTCCAGGG
ACCCAATCTTCGACTGGACTCTGTCCTTGAAGTCAAGCTTCTCAGATTTTACTTCCACCTGGCCACCTCC
TGGTTTATGATGGATGTTGCCTAATGAGCCTGCCTTGGAGGTCACCTTGCTCAGGTCAACTGGTTTGTAG
ACTATTTGCACACTGCCGCCTCCCGGGACGTGTTTGATATTATCCTTTGAGCCCGCCTTGGACTGGACGT
TGCTAAGATCCAGCTTCTTATTAATTATCTGCACCTTCCCGCCTCCCGGCTGGTGCTTCANGTTCTCAGT
GGAGCCGCACTTGGACTTGACATTCTTCANGTCTGGCATGGGCACGGGGGCTGTCTGCANGCGGCTCTTG
GNGGAAGACGGCGACTTGGGTGGAGTACGGACCACTGCCACCTTCTTGGGCTCCCGGGTGGGTGGGGTTG
GAAGGGACGGGGNGCGGNNCGGCTGCC
